Addgene plasmid #154980: pWPI-IRES-Bla-Ak
Purpose: (Empty Backbone) Lentiviral vector for expressing mammalian proteins
Depositing lab: Sonja Best. Depositing organization: National Institute of Allergy and Infectious Diseases (NIAID).
Backbone
  Vector backbone: pWPI-IRES-Bla-Ak
  Vector type: Lentiviral
Growth in bacteria
  Bacterial resistance: Ampicillin, 100 μg/mL
  Growth temperature: 37°C
  Growth strain: NEB Stable
  Copy number: High Copy
Gene/Insert
  Gene/Insert name: None
Terms and licenses: Academic/Nonprofit Terms; Industry Terms: Not Available to Industry
How to cite: pWPI-IRES-Bla-Ak was a gift from Sonja Best (Addgene plasmid # 154980 ; http://n2t.net/addgene:154980 ; RRID:Addgene_154980)
