[The description below was written by a language model from this plasmid's Addgene catalogue record and pLannotate feature annotations shown in this document.]
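Description:
pWPI-IRES-Bla-Ak is an empty lentiviral transfer vector of about 10.8 kb, deposited as a backbone for expressing mammalian proteins; it carries no insert. In bacteria it is maintained through a high-copy ColE1/pUC-type origin and selected with ampicillin via the β-lactamase gene. The recorded host is a recombination-tolerant E. coli strain, as is usual for plasmids containing repeated LTR sequences.

The HIV-1-derived portion runs from an upstream LTR (annotated as truncated) through the Ψ packaging signal and a fragment of gag, followed by the Rev response element, which allows Rev-dependent nuclear export of the genomic RNA during virus production. Downstream lies the human EF-1α promoter, then the central polypurine tract/termination sequence that aids nuclear import of the reverse-transcribed genome. An EMCV IRES follows, driving the blasticidin S deaminase gene, then a WPRE to enhance transcript stability and expression. The gap between the cPPT and the IRES is presumably where a gene of interest is cloned, although the record does not annotate the cloning sites there. An inserted coding sequence would be transcribed from EF-1α on a bicistronic message together with the blasticidin marker, so that drug-resistant transduced cells should also express the transgene. The downstream LTR is truncated and is preceded by a loxP site; after reverse transcription, an element at this position would be expected to be copied to both proviral ends, which in principle permits Cre-mediated excision.

The plasmid backbone also retains legacy pBR322- and pSV2gpt-type remnants: an SV40 promoter, gpt fragments, the SV40 small t intron and poly(A) signal, and tetracycline-resistance and rop fragments. Nothing in the record suggests these contribute to the vector's intended use. The meaning of the "Ak" suffix is not stated.
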