Features (pLannotate 1.2.2; 33 found; start..end, strand, type, name):
    294..527     +  misc_feature   RRE: The Rev response element (RRE) of HIV-1 allows for Rev-dependent mRNA export from the nucleus to the cytoplasm.
    904..1004    +  CDS            Rev (fragment): human immunodeficiency virus 1 (HIV-1) Rev protein; rev; enhances nuclear export of unspliced and incompletely spliced viral mRNAs
   1066..1132    +  CDS            small t antigen (fragment): SV40 (simian virus 40) small t antigen
   1139..2317    +  promoter       EF-1α promoter: strong constitutive promoter for human elongation factor EF-1α
   2365..2482    +  misc_feature   cPPT/CTS: central polypurine tract and central termination sequence of HIV-1
   2607..3158    +  misc_feature   IRES: internal ribosome entry site (IRES) of the encephalomyocarditis virus (EMCV)
   3161..3559    +  CDS            BSD: blasticidin S deaminase; Aspergillus terreus BSD; confers resistance to blasticidin
   3582..3624    +  misc_feature   MCS (fragment): pBluescript multiple cloning site
   3634..4222    +  misc_feature   WPRE: woodchuck hepatitis virus posttranscriptional regulatory element
   4241..4345    +  CDS            nef (fragment): NEF_HV1LA - Experimental evidence at protein level: Swiss-Prot protein existence level 1. Extracellular Nef protein targets CD4(+) T-lymphocytes for apoptosis by interacting with CXCR4 surface receptors. From Human immunodeficiency virus type 1 group M subtype B (isolate Lai) (HIV-1).
   4366..4399    +  protein_bind   loxP: Cre-mediated recombination occurs in the 8-bp core sequence (GCATACAT). Cre recombinase
   4419..4599    +  LTR            5' LTR (truncated): truncated 5' long terminal repeat (LTR) from HIV-1
   4624..4642    -  promoter       SP6 promoter: promoter for bacteriophage SP6 RNA polymerase
   4870..5149    +  CDS            TcR (fragment): tetracycline efflux protein; tet; confers resistance to tetracycline
   5150..5198    -  misc_feature   bom (fragment): basis of mobility region from pBR322
   5300..5335    -  CDS            rop (fragment): Rop protein, which maintains plasmids at low copy number; rop
   5430..5534    +  promoter       AmpR promoter: bla
   5535..6395    +  CDS            AmpR: β-lactamase; bla; confers resistance to ampicillin, carbenicillin, and related antibiotics
   6566..7154    +  rep_origin     ori: high-copy-number ColE1/pMB1/pBR322/pUC origin of replication
   7337..7393    +  CDS            lacI (fragment): lac repressor; lacI; The lac repressor binds to the lac operator to inhibit transcription in E. coli. This inhibition can be relieved by adding lactose or isopropyl-β-D-thiogalactopyranoside (IPTG).
   7400..7729    +  promoter       SV40 promoter: SV40 enhancer and early promoter
   7929..8048    +  CDS            gpt (fragment): XGPT_ECOLI - Also known as gpp, gxu. Experimental evidence at protein level: Swiss-Prot protein existence level 1. Purine salvage pathway enzyme that catalyzes the transfer of the ribosyl-5-phosphate group from 5-phospho-alpha-D-ribose 1- diphosphate (PRPP) to the N9 position of the 6-oxopurines guanine and xanthine to form the corresponding ribonucleotides GMP (guanosine 5'- monophosphate) and XMP (xanthosine 5'-monophosphate), with the release of PPi. To a lesser extent, also acts on hypoxanthine (PubMed:9100006, PubMed:3886014). Does not ribophosphorylate adenine (PubMed:3886014). From Esch
   8048..8383    +  CDS            gpt (fragment): XGPT_ECOLI - Also known as gpp, gxu. Experimental evidence at protein level: Swiss-Prot protein existence level 1. Purine salvage pathway enzyme that catalyzes the transfer of the ribosyl-5-phosphate group from 5-phospho-alpha-D-ribose 1- diphosphate (PRPP) to the N9 position of the 6-oxopurines guanine and xanthine to form the corresponding ribonucleotides GMP (guanosine 5'- monophosphate) and XMP (xanthosine 5'-monophosphate), with the release of PPi. To a lesser extent, also acts on hypoxanthine (PubMed:9100006, PubMed:3886014). Does not ribophosphorylate adenine (PubMed:3886014). From Esch
   8478..8783    +  CDS            frsA (fragment): FRSA_ECOLI - Also known as yafA. Experimental evidence at protein level: Swiss-Prot protein existence level 1. Catalyzes the hydrolysis of esters (PubMed:15808744). Displays esterase activity toward pNP-butyrate (PubMed:15808744). May stimulate mixed-acid fermentation by acting as a fermentation/respiration switch that down-regulates respiration and up- regulates fermentation rates (PubMed:15169777). From Escherichia coli (strain K12).
   8787..8861    +  CDS            small t antigen (fragment): SV40 (simian virus 40) small t antigen
   8863..8928    +  intron         small t intron: SV40 (simian virus 40) small t antigen intron
   9058..9078    +  CDS            SV40 NLS: nuclear localization signal of SV40 (simian virus 40) large T antigen
   9397..9480    +  CDS            large T antigen (fragment): large T antigen from SV40 (simian virus 40)
   9503..9637    +  polyA_signal   SV40 poly(A) signal: SV40 polyadenylation signal
   9804..10133   +  CDS            nef (fragment): NEF_HV1BR - Experimental evidence at protein level: Swiss-Prot protein existence level 1. Extracellular Nef protein targets CD4(+) T-lymphocytes for apoptosis by interacting with CXCR4 surface receptors (PubMed:14990729). From Human immunodeficiency virus type 1 group M subtype B (isolate BRU/LAI) (HIV-1).
  10181..10438   +  LTR            5' LTR (truncated): truncated 5' long terminal repeat (LTR) from HIV-1
  10485..10610   +  misc_feature   HIV-1 Ψ: packaging signal of human immunodeficiency virus type 1
  10594..148     +  CDS            HIV-1 gag (fragment) (across the origin): gag protein from human immunodeficiency virus 1; gag
>Addgene plasmid #154980 | pWPI-IRES-Bla-Ak | addgene full sequence | sequence record 307592 | Addgene NGS Result
CAGAAGAACTTAGATCATTATATAATACAGTAGCAACCCTCTATTGTGTGCATCAAAGGATAGAGATAAA
AGACACCAAGGAAGCTTTAGACAAGATAGAGGAAGAGCAAAACAAAAGTAAGACCACCGCACAGCAAGCG
GCCGCTGATCTTCAGACCTGGAGGAGGAGATATGAGGGACAATTGGAGAAGTGAATTATATAAATATAAA
GTAGTAAAAATTGAACCATTAGGAGTAGCACCCACCAAGGCAAAGAGAAGAGTGGTGCAGAGAGAAAAAA
GAGCAGTGGGAATAGGAGCTTTGTTCCTTGGGTTCTTGGGAGCAGCAGGAAGCACTATGGGCGCAGCGTC
AATGACGCTGACGGTACAGGCCAGACAATTATTGTCTGGTATAGTGCAGCAGCAGAACAATTTGCTGAGG
GCTATTGAGGCGCAACAGCATCTGTTGCAACTCACAGTCTGGGGCATCAAGCAGCTCCAGGCAAGAATCC
TGGCTGTGGAAAGATACCTAAAGGATCAACAGCTCCTGGGGATTTGGGGTTGCTCTGGAAAACTCATTTG
CACCACTGCTGTGCCTTGGAATGCTAGTTGGAGTAATAAATCTCTGGAACAGATTTGGAATCACACGACC
TGGATGGAGTGGGACAGAGAAATTAACAATTACACAAGCTTAATACACTCCTTAATTGAAGAATCGCAAA
ACCAGCAAGAAAAGAATGAACAAGAATTATTGGAATTAGATAAATGGGCAAGTTTGTGGAATTGGTTTAA
CATAACAAATTGGCTGTGGTATATAAAATTATTCATAATGATAGTAGGAGGCTTGGTAGGTTTAAGAATA
GTTTTTGCTGTACTTTCTATAGTGAATAGAGTTAGGCAGGGATATTCACCATTATCGTTTCAGACCCACC
TCCCAACCCCGAGGGGACCCGACAGGCCCGAAGGAATAGAAGAAGAAGGTGGAGAGAGAGACAGAGACAG
ATCCATTCGATTAGTGAACGGATCTCGACGGTATCGATCACGAGACTAGCCTCGACCATCGATGTCGACG
ATAAGCTTTGCAAAGATGGATAAAGTTTTAAACAGAGAGGAATCTTTGCAGCTAATGGACCTTCTAGGTC
TTGAAAGGAGTGGGAATTGGCTCCGGTGCCCGTCAGTGGGCAGAGCGCACATCGCCCACAGTCCCCGAGA
AGTTGGGGGGAGGGGTCGGCAATTGAACCGGTGCCTAGAGAAGGTGGCGCGGGGTAAACTGGGAAAGTGA
TGTCGTGTACTGGCTCCGCCTTTTTCCCGAGGGTGGGGGAGAACCGTATATAAGTGCAGTAGTCGCCGTG
AACGTTCTTTTTCGCAACGGGTTTGCCGCCAGAACACAGGTAAGTGCCGTGTGTGGTTCCCGCGGGCCTG
GCCTCTTTACGGGTTATGGCCCTTGCGTGCCTTGAATTACTTCCACCTGGCTGCAGTACGTGATTCTTGA
TCCCGAGCTTCGGGTTGGAAGTGGGTGGGAGAGTTCGAGGCCTTGCGCTTAAGGAGCCCCTTCGCCTCGT
GCTTGAGTTGAGGCCTGGCCTGGGCGCTGGGGCCGCCGCGTGCGAATCTGGTGGCACCTTCGCGCCTGTC
TCGCTGCTTTCGATAAGTCTCTAGCCATTTAAAATTTTTGATGACCTGCTGCGACGCTTTTTTTCTGGCA
AGATAGTCTTGTAAATGCGGGCCAAGATCTGCACACTGGTATTTCGGTTTTTGGGGCCGCGGGCGGCGAC
GGGGCCCGTGCGTCCCAGCGCACATGTTCGGCGAGGCGGGGCCTGCGAGCGCGGCCACCGAGAATCGGAC
GGGGGTAGTCTCAAGCTGGCCGGCCTGCTCTGGTGCCTGGCCTCGCGCCGCCGTGTATCGCCCCGCCCTG
GGCGGCAAGGCTGGCCCGGTCGGCACCAGTTGCGTGAGCGGAAAGATGGCCGCTTCCCGGCCCTGCTGCA
GGGAGCTCAAAATGGAGGACGCGGCGCTCGGGAGAGCGGGCGGGTGAGTCACCCACACAAAGGAAAAGGG
CCTTTCCGTCCTCAGCCGTCGCTTCATGTGACTCCACGGAGTACCGGGCGCCGTCCAGGCACCTCGATTA
GTTCTCGAGCTTTTGGAGTACGTCGTCTTTAGGTTGGGGGGAGGGGTTTTATGCGATGGAGTTTCCCCAC
ACTGAGTGGGTGGAGACTGAAGTTAGGCCAGCTTGGCACTTGATGTAATTCTCCTTGGAATTTGCCCTTT
TTGAGTTTGGATCTTGGTTCATTCTCAAGCCTCAGACAGTGGTTCAAAGTTTTTTTCTTCCATTTCAGGT
GTCGTGAGGAATTTCGACATTTAAATTTAATTAATCTCGACGGTATCGGTTAACTTTTAAAAGAAAAGGG
GGGATTGGGGGGTACAGTGCAGGGGAAAGAATAGTAGACATAATAGCAACAGACATACAAACTAAAGAAT
TACAAAAACAAATTACAAAAATTCAAAATTTTATCGATCACGAGACTAGCCTCGAGGTTTAAACCCGGGC
GCGCCTGCAGGATCCATATGCGGACCGTACGTACTAGTGGCCACGGCTGATCATACGGGCTGCAGGAATT
CCGCCCCCCCCCCCTAACGTTACTGGCCGAAGCCGCTTGGAATAAGGCCGGTGTGCGTTTGTCTATATGT
TATTTTCCACCATATTGCCGTCTTTTGGCAATGTGAGGGCCCGGAAACCTGGCCCTGTCTTCTTGACGAG
CATTCCTAGGGGTCTTTCCCCTCTCGCCAAAGGAATGCAAGGTCTGTTGAATGTCGTGAAGGAAGCAGTT
CCTCTGGAAGCTTCTTGAAGACAAACAACGTCTGTAGCGACCCTTTGCAGGCAGCGGAACCCCCCACCTG
GCGACAGGTGCCTCTGCGGCCAAAAGCCACGTGTATAAGATACACCTGCAAAGGCGGCACAACCCCAGTG
CCACGTTGTGAGTTGGATAGTTGTGGAAAGAGTCAAATGGCTCTCCTCAAGCGTATTCAACAAGGGGCTG
AAGGATGCCCAGAAGGTACCCCATTGTATGGGATCTGATCTGGGGCCTCGGTGCACATGCTTTACATGTG
TTTAGTCGAGGTTAAAAAACGTCTAGGCCCCCCGAACCACGGGGACGTGGTTTTCCTTTGAAAAACACGA
TGATAATACCATGGCCAAGCCTTTGTCTCAAGAAGAATCCACCCTCATTGAAAGAGCAACGGCTACAATC
AACAGCATCCCCATCTCTGAAGACTACAGCGTCGCCAGCGCAGCTCTCTCTAGCGACGGCCGCATCTTCA
CTGGTGTCAATGTATATCATTTTACTGGGGGACCTTGTGCAGAACTCGTGGTGCTGGGCACTGCTGCTGC
TGCGGCAGCTGGCAACCTGACTTGTATCGTCGCGATCGGAAATGAGAACAGGGGCATCTTGAGCCCCTGC
GGACGGTGCCGACAGGTGCTTCTCGATCTGCATCCTGGGATCAAAGCCATAGTGAAGGACAGTGATGGAC
AGCCGACGGCAGTTGGGATTCGTGAATTGCTGCCCTCTGGTTATGTGTGGGAGGGCTAACTAGCTAGTCG
AGCTCAACTTCGAATTCGATATCAAGCTTATCGCGATACCGTCGACCTCGAGGGAATTCCGATAATCAAC
CTCTGGATTACAAAATTTGTGAAAGATTGACTGGTATTCTTAACTATGTTGCTCCTTTTACGCTATGTGG
ATACGCTGCTTTAATGCCTTTGTATCATGCTATTGCTTCCCGTATGGCTTTCATTTTCTCCTCCTTGTAT
AAATCCTGGTTGCTGTCTCTTTATGAGGAGTTGTGGCCCGTTGTCAGGCAACGTGGCGTGGTGTGCACTG
TGTTTGCTGACGCAACCCCCACTGGTTGGGGCATTGCCACCACCTGTCAGCTCCTTTCCGGGACTTTCGC
TTTCCCCCTCCCTATTGCCACGGCGGAACTCATCGCCGCCTGCCTTGCCCGCTGCTGGACAGGGGCTCGG
CTGTTGGGCACTGACAATTCCGTGGTGTTGTCGGGGAAGCTGACGTCCTTTCCATGGCTGCTCGCCTGTG
TTGCCACCTGGATTCTGCGCGGGACGTCCTTCTGCTACGTCCCTTCGGCCCTCAATCCAGCGGACCTTCC
TTCCCGCGGCCTGCTGCCGGCTCTGCGGCCTCTTCCGCGTCTTCGCCTTCGCCCTCAGACGAGTCGGATC
TCCCTTTGGGCCGCCTCCCCGCATCGGGAATTCGAGCTCGGTACCTTTAAGACCAATGACTTACAAGGCA
GCTGTAGATCTTAGCCACTTTTTAAAAGAAAAGGGGGGACTGGAAGGGCTAATTCACTCCCAACGAAGAC
AAGATGGGATCAATTCACCATGGGAATAACTTCGTATAGCATACATTATACGAAGTTATGCTGCTTTTTG
CTTGTACTGGGTCTCTCTGGTTAGACCAGATCTGAGCCTGGGAGCTCTCTGGCTAACTAGGGAACCCACT
GCTTAAGCCTCAATAAAGCTTGCCTTGAGTGCTTCAAGTAGTGTGTGCCCGTCTGTTGTGTGACTCTGGT
AACTAGAGATCCCTCAGACCCTTTTAGTCAGTGTGGAAAATCTCTAGCAGCATCTAGAATTAATTCCGTG
TATTCTATAGTGTCACCTAAATCGTATGTGTATGATACATAAGGTTATGTATTAATTGTAGCCGCGTTCT
AACGACAATATGTACAAGCCTAATTGTGTAGCATCTGGCTTACTGAAGCAGACCCTATCATCTCTCTCGT
AAACTGCCGTCAGAGTCGGTTTGGTTGGACGAACCTTCTGAGTTTCTGGTAACGCCGTCCCGCACCCGGA
AATGGTCAGCGAACCAATCAGCAGGGTCATCGCTAGCCAGATCCTCTACGCCGGACGCATCGTGGCCGGC
ATCACCGGCGCCACAGGTGCGGTTGCTGGCGCCTATATCGCCGACATCACCGATGGGGAAGATCGGGCTC
GCCACTTCGGGCTCATGAGCGCTTGTTTCGGCGTGGGTATGGTGGCAGGCCCCGTGGCCGGGGGACTGTT
GGGCGCCATCTCCTTGCATGCACCATTCCTTGCGGCGGCGGTGCTCAACGGCCTCAACCTACTACTGGGC
TGCTTCCTAATGCAGGAGTCGCATAAGGGAGAGCGTCGAATGGTGCACTCTCAGTACAATCTGCTCTGAT
GCCGCATAGTTAAGCCAGCCCCGACACCCGCCAACACCCGCTGACGCGCCCTGACGGGCTTGTCTGCTCC
CGGCATCCGCTTACAGACAAGCTGTGACCGTCTCCGGGAGCTGCATGTGTCAGAGGTTTTCACCGTCATC
ACCGAAACGCGCGAGACGAAAGGGCCTCGTGATACGCCTATTTTTATAGGTTAATGTCATGATAATAATG
GTTTCTTAGACGTCAGGTGGCACTTTTCGGGGAAATGTGCGCGGAACCCCTATTTGTTTATTTTTCTAAA
TACATTCAAATATGTATCCGCTCATGAGACAATAACCCTGATAAATGCTTCAATAATATTGAAAAAGGAA
GAGTATGAGTATTCAACATTTCCGTGTCGCCCTTATTCCCTTTTTTGCGGCATTTTGCCTTCCTGTTTTT
GCTCACCCAGAAACGCTGGTGAAAGTAAAAGATGCTGAAGATCAGTTGGGTGCACGAGTGGGTTACATCG
AACTGGATCTCAACAGCGGTAAGATCCTTGAGAGTTTTCGCCCCGAAGAACGTTTTCCAATGATGAGCAC
TTTTAAAGTTCTGCTATGTGGCGCGGTATTATCCCGTATTGACGCCGGGCAAGAGCAACTCGGTCGCCGC
ATACACTATTCTCAGAATGACTTGGTTGAGTACTCACCAGTCACAGAAAAGCATCTTACGGATGGCATGA
CAGTAAGAGAATTATGCAGTGCTGCCATAACCATGAGTGATAACACTGCGGCCAACTTACTTCTGACAAC
GATCGGAGGACCGAAGGAGCTAACCGCTTTTTTGCACAACATGGGGGATCATGTAACTCGCCTTGATCGT
TGGGAACCGGAGCTGAATGAAGCCATACCAAACGACGAGCGTGACACCACGATGCCTGTAGCAATGGCAA
CAACGTTGCGCAAACTATTAACTGGCGAACTACTTACTCTAGCTTCCCGGCAACAATTAATAGACTGGAT
GGAGGCGGATAAAGTTGCAGGACCACTTCTGCGCTCGGCCCTTCCGGCTGGCTGGTTTATTGCTGATAAA
TCTGGAGCCGGTGAGCGTGGGTCTCGCGGTATCATTGCAGCACTGGGGCCAGATGGTAAGCCCTCCCGTA
TCGTAGTTATCTACACGACGGGGAGTCAGGCAACTATGGATGAACGAAATAGACAGATCGCTGAGATAGG
TGCCTCACTGATTAAGCATTGGTAACTGTCAGACCAAGTTTACTCATATATACTTTAGATTGATTTAAAA
CTTCATTTTTAATTTAAAAGGATCTAGGTGAAGATCCTTTTTGATAATCTCATGACCAAAATCCCTTAAC
GTGAGTTTTCGTTCCACTGAGCGTCAGACCCCGTAGAAAAGATCAAAGGATCTTCTTGAGATCCTTTTTT
TCTGCGCGTAATCTGCTGCTTGCAAACAAAAAAACCACCGCTACCAGCGGTGGTTTGTTTGCCGGATCAA
GAGCTACCAACTCTTTTTCCGAAGGTAACTGGCTTCAGCAGAGCGCAGATACCAAATACTGTTCTTCTAG
TGTAGCCGTAGTTAGGCCACCACTTCAAGAACTCTGTAGCACCGCCTACATACCTCGCTCTGCTAATCCT
GTTACCAGTGGCTGCTGCCAGTGGCGATAAGTCGTGTCTTACCGGGTTGGACTCAAGACGATAGTTACCG
GATAAGGCGCAGCGGTCGGGCTGAACGGGGGGTTCGTGCACACAGCCCAGCTTGGAGCGAACGACCTACA
CCGAACTGAGATACCTACAGCGTGAGCTATGAGAAAGCGCCACGCTTCCCGAAGGGAGAAAGGCGGACAG
GTATCCGGTAAGCGGCAGGGTCGGAACAGGAGAGCGCACGAGGGAGCTTCCAGGGGGAAACGCCTGGTAT
CTTTATAGTCCTGTCGGGTTTCGCCACCTCTGACTTGAGCGTCGATTTTTGTGATGCTCGTCAGGGGGGC
GGAGCCTATGGAAAAACGCCAGCAACGCGGCCTTTTTACGGTTCCTGGCCTTTTGCTGGCCTTTTGCTCA
CATGTTCTTTCCTGCGTTATCCCCTGATTCTGTGGATAACCGTATTACCGCCTTTGAGTGAGCTGATACC
GCTCGCCGCAGCCGAACGACCGAGCGCAGCGAGTCAGTGAGCGAGGAAGCGGAAGAGCGCCCAATACGCA
AACCGCCTCTCCCCGCGCGTTGGCCGATTCATTAATGCAGCTGTGGAATGTGTGTCAGTTAGGGTGTGGA
AAGTCCCCAGGCTCCCCAGCAGGCAGAAGTATGCAAAGCATGCATCTCAATTAGTCAGCAACCAGGTGTG
GAAAGTCCCCAGGCTCCCCAGCAGGCAGAAGTATGCAAAGCATGCATCTCAATTAGTCAGCAACCATAGT
CCCGCCCCTAACTCCGCCCATCCCGCCCCTAACTCCGCCCAGTTCCGCCCATTCTCCGCCCCATGGCTGA
CTAATTTTTTTTATTTATGCAGAGGCCGAGGCCGCCTCGGCCTCTGAGCTATTCCAGAAGTAGTGAGGAG
GCTTTTTTGGAGGCCTAGGCTTTTGCAAAAAGCTTGGACACAAGACAGGCTTGCGAGATATGTTTGAGAA
TACCACTTTATCCCGCGTCAGGGAGAGGCAGTGCGTAAAAAGACGCGGACTCATGTGAAATACTGGTTTT
TAGTGCGCCAGATCTCTATAATCTCGCGCAACCTATTTTCCCCTCGAACACTTTTTAAGCCGTAGATAAA
CAGGCTGGGACACTTCACATGAGCGAAAAATACATCGTCACCTGGGACATGTTGCAGATCCATGCACGTA
AACTCGCAAGCCGACTGATGCCTTCTGAACAATGGAAAGGCATTATTGCCGTAAGCCGTGGCGGTCTGTA
CCGGGTGCGTTACTGGCGCGTGAACTGGGTATTCGTCATGTCGATACCGTTTGTATTTCCAGCTACGATC
ACGACAACCAGCGCGAGCTTAAAGTGCTGAAACGCGCAGAAGGCGATGGCGAAGGCTTCATCGTTATTGA
TGACCTGGTGGATACCGGTGGTACTGCGGTTGCGATTCGTGAAATGTATCCAAAAGCGCACTTTGTCACC
ATCTTCGCAAAACCGGCTGGTCGTCCGCTGGTTGATGACTATGTTGTTGATATCCCGCAAGATACCTGGA
TTGAACAGCCGTGGGATATGGGCGTCGTATTCGTCCCGCCAATCTCCGGTCGCTAATCTTTTCAACGCCT
GGCACTGCCGGGCGTTGTTCTTTTTAACTTCAGGCGGGTTACAATAGTTTCCAGTAAGTATTCTGGAGGC
TGCATCCATGACACAGGCAAACCTGAGCGAAACCCTGTTCAAACCCCGCTTTAAACATCCTGAAACCTCG
ACGCTAGTCCGCCGCTTTAATCACGGCGCACAACCGCCTGTGCAGTCGGCCCTTGATGGTAAAACCATCC
CTCACTGGTATCGCATGATTAACCGTCTGATGTGGATCTGGCGCGGCATTGACCCACGCGAAATCCTCGA
CGTCCAGGCACGTATTGTGATGAGCGATGCCGAACGTACCGACGATGATTTATACGATACGGTGATTGGC
TACCGTGGCGGCAACTGGATTTATGAGTGGGCCCCGGATCTTTGTGAAGGAACCTTACTTCTGTGGTGTG
ACATAATTGGACAAACTACCTACAGAGATTTAAAGCTCTAAGGTAAATATAAAATTTTTAAGTGTATAAT
GTGTTAAACTACTGATTCTAATTGTTTGTGTATTTTAGATTCCAACCTATGGAACTGATGAATGGGAGCA
GTGGTGGAATGCCTTTAATGAGGAAAACCTGTTTTGCTCAGAAGAAATGCCATCTAGTGATGATGAGGCT
ACTGCTGACTCTCAACATTCTACTCCTCCAAAAAAGAAGAGAAAGGTAGAAGACCCCAAGGACTTTCCTT
CAGAATTGCTAAGTTTTTTGAGTCATGCTGTGTTTAGTAATAGAACTCTTGCTTGCTTTGCTATTTACAC
CACAAAGGAAAAAGCTGCACTGCTATACAAGAAAATTATGGAAAAATATTCTGTAACCTTTATAAGTAGG
CATAACAGTTATAATCATAACATACTGTTTTTTCTTACTCCACACAGGCATAGAGTGTCTGCTATTAATA
ACTATGCTCAAAAATTGTGTACCTTTAGCTTTTTAATTTGTAAAGGGGTTAATAAGGAATATTTGATGTA
TAGTGCCTTGACTAGAGATCATAATCAGCCATACCACATTTGTAGAGGTTTTACTTGCTTTAAAAAACCT
CCCACACCTCCCCCTGAACCTGAAACATAAAATGAATGCAATTGTTGTTGTTAACTTGTTTATTGCAGCT
TATAATGGTTACAAATAAAGCAATAGCATCACAAATTTCACAAATAAAGCATTTTTTTCACTGCATTCTA
GTTGTGGTTTGTCCAAACTCATCAATGTATCTTATCATGTCTGGATCAACTGGATAACTCAAGCTAACCA
AAATCATCCCAAACTTCCCACCCCATACCCTATTACCACTGCCAATTACCTGTGGTTTCATTTACTCTAA
ACCTGTGATTCCTCTGAATTATTTTCATTTTAAAGAAATTGTATTTGTTAAATATGTACTACAAACTTAG
TAGTTGGAAGGGCTAATTCACTCCCAAAGAAGACAAGATATCCTTGATCTGTGGATCTACCACACACAAG
GCTACTTCCCTGATTAGCAGAACTACACACCAGGGCCAGGGGTCAGATATCCACTGACCTTTGGATGGTG
CTACAAGCTAGTACCAGTTGAGCCAGATAAGGTAGAAGAGGCCAATAAAGGAGAGAACACCAGCTTGTTA
CACCCTGTGAGCCTGCATGGGATGGATGACCCGGAGAGAGAAGTGTTAGAGTGGAGGTTTGACAGCCGCC
TAGCATTTCATCACGTGGCCCGAGAGCTGCATCCGGAGTACTTCAAGAACTGCTGATATCGAGCTTGCTA
CAAGGGACTTTCCGCTGGGGACTTTCCAGGGAGGCGTGGCCTGGGCGGGACTGGGGAGTGGCGAGCCCTC
AGATCCTGCATATAAGCAGCTGCTTTTTGCCTGTACTGGGTCTCTCTGGTTAGACCAGATCTGAGCCTGG
GAGCTCTCTGGCTAACTAGGGAACCCACTGCTTAAGCCTCAATAAAGCTTGCCTTGAGTGCTTCAAGTAG
TGTGTGCCCGTCTGTTGTGTGACTCTGGTAACTAGAGATCCCTCAGACCCTTTTAGTCAGTGTGGAAAAT
CTCTAGCAGTGGCGCCCGAACAGGGACTTGAAAGCGAAAGGGAAACCAGAGGAGCTCTCTCGACGCAGGA
CTCGGCTTGCTGAAGCGCGCACGGCAAGAGGCGAGGGGCGGCGACTGGTGAGTACGCCAAAAATTTTGAC
TAGCGGAGGCTAGAAGGAGAGAGATGGGTGCGAGAGCGTCAGTATTAAGCGGGGGAGAATTAGATCGCGA
TGGGAAAAAATTCGGTTAAGGCCAGGGGGAAAGAAAAAATATAAATTAAAACATATAGTATGGGCAAGCA
GGGAGCTAGAACGATTCGCAGTTAATCCTGGCCTGTTAGAAACATCAGAAGGCTGTAGACAAATACTGGG
ACAGCTACAACCATCCCTTCAGACAGGAT
